Addgene plasmid #132971: pME-foxc1a
Purpose: full-length of foxc1a without stop codon in pmE Gateway vector
Depositing lab: Nathan Lawson. Depositing organization: University of Massachusetts, Worcester. Publication: Valves Are a Conserved Feature of the Zebrafish Lymphatic System. Shin M, Nozaki T, Idrizi F, Isogai S, Ogasawara K, Ishida K, Yuge S, Roscoe B, Wolfe SA, Fukuhara S, Mochizuki N, Deguchi T, Lawson ND. Dev Cell. 2019 Nov 4;51(3):374-386.e5. doi: 10.1016/j.devcel.2019.08.019. Epub 2019 Sep 26. PubMed 31564611.
Backbone
  Vector backbone: pDONR221
  Backbone size w/o insert (bp): 2543
  Total vector size (bp): 3979
  Vector type: Gateway vector
Growth in bacteria
  Bacterial resistance: Kanamycin, 50 μg/mL
  Growth temperature: 37°C
  Growth strain: DH5alpha
  Copy number: High Copy
Gene/Insert
  Gene/Insert name: foxc1a
  Species: D. rerio (zebrafish)
  Insert size (bp): 1428
  Entrez Gene: foxc1a (a.k.a. foxc1.1)
  Cloning method: Gateway Cloning
  Sequencing primers: 5′ M13F; 3′ M13R-pUC
Terms and licenses: Academic/Nonprofit Terms; Industry Terms: Not Available to Industry
How to cite: pME-foxc1a was a gift from Nathan Lawson (Addgene plasmid # 132971 ; http://n2t.net/addgene:132971 ; RRID:Addgene_132971)
