[The description below was written by a language model from this plasmid's Addgene catalogue record and pLannotate feature annotations shown in this document.]
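Description:
pME-foxc1a is a Gateway middle-entry clone built on the pDONR221 backbone, carrying the full-length zebrafish (Danio rerio) foxc1a coding sequence. It is a small bacterial plasmid of about 4 kb, propagated in E. coli from a high-copy ColE1/pUC-type origin and selected with kanamycin through an aminoglycoside phosphotransferase (KanR) gene. The rrnB T1 and T2 transcription terminators sit upstream of the cloning region, where they shield the insert from read-through transcription originating in the backbone. Short lacZα and lacI fragments flagged by the annotation appear to be backbone remnants rather than functional genes.

The 1,428 bp foxc1a open reading frame, which encodes a forkhead-box DNA-binding transcription factor involved in eye, cardiovascular, kidney and other developmental processes, is flanked by attL1 and attL2 sites. These sites allow directional transfer of the insert into attR-containing destination vectors by LR Clonase recombination. The coding sequence was cloned without its stop codon, so it can be joined in frame to a C-terminal tag or fluorescent protein supplied by a 3′ entry element in a multisite Gateway assembly.

The entry clone carries no eukaryotic promoter or polyadenylation signal, so expression depends on elements provided by partner entry clones or the destination vector. A T7 promoter lies just beyond attL2 on the opposite strand, pointing back toward the insert, so it would produce antisense rather than coding transcripts. M13 primer sites flank the cassette for sequence verification. The plasmid serves as a modular building block for foxc1a expression constructs and was deposited with a study of lymphatic valves in zebrafish.
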