Features (pLannotate 1.2.2; 10 found; start..end, strand, type, name):
    144..171     -  terminator     rrnB T2 terminator: transcription terminator T2 from the E. coli rrnB gene
    303..346     +  terminator     rrnB T1 terminator: Escherichia coli rrnB; transcription terminator T1 from the E. coli rrnB gene
    393..429     -  CDS            lacZα (fragment): LacZα fragment of β-galactosidase; lacZ fragment
    445..544     +  protein_bind   attL1: mutant version of attL; recombination site for the Gateway® LR reaction LR Clonase™
    553..1980    +  CDS            foxc1a: FXC1A_DANRE - Also known as foxc1.1. Experimental evidence at transcript level: Swiss-Prot protein existence level 2. DNA-binding transcriptional factor that plays a role in a broad range of cellular and developmental processes such as eye, bones, cardiovascular, kidney and skin development. Acts either as a transcriptional activator or repressor. Binds to the consensus binding site 5'-[G/C][A/T]AAA[T/C]AA[A/C]-3' in promoter of target genes. Upon DNA-binding, promotes DNA bending. Required for cell viability and resistance to oxidative stress in the eye. Promotes cell growth inhibition by sto
   1982..2081    -  protein_bind   attL2: mutant version of attL; recombination site for the Gateway® LR reaction LR Clonase™
   2099..2117    -  promoter       T7 promoter: promoter for bacteriophage T7 RNA polymerase
   2251..3060    +  CDS            KanR: aminoglycoside phosphotransferase; aph(3')-Ia; confers resistance to kanamycin in bacteria or G418 (Geneticin®) in eukaryotes
   3207..3795    +  rep_origin     ori: high-copy-number ColE1/pMB1/pBR322/pUC origin of replication
   3978..89      +  CDS            lacI (fragment) (across the origin): lac repressor; lacI; The lac repressor binds to the lac operator to inhibit transcription in E. coli. This inhibition can be relieved by adding lactose or isopropyl-β-D-thiogalactopyranoside (IPTG).
>Addgene plasmid #132971 | pME-foxc1a | addgene full sequence | sequence record 263455 | Addgene NGS Result
CCAATACGCAAACCGCCTCTCCCCGCGCGTTGGCCGATTCATTAATGCAGCTGGCACGACAGGTTTCCCG
ACTGGAAAGCGGGCAGTGAGCGCAACGCAATTAATACGCGTACCGCTAGCCAGGAAGAGTTTGTAGAAAC
GCAAAAAGGCCATCCGTCAGGATGGCCTTCTGCTTAGTTTGATGCCTGGCAGTTTATGGCGGGCGTCCTG
CCCGCCACCCTCCGGGCCGTTGCTTCACAACGTTCAAATCCGCTCCCGGCGGATTTGTCCTACTCAGGAG
AGCGTTCACCGACAAACAACAGATAAAACGAAAGGCCCAGTCTTCCGACTGAGCCTTTCGTTTTATTTGA
TGCCTGGCAGTTCCCTACTCTCGCGTTAACGCTAGCATGGATGTTTTCCCAGTCACGACGTTGTAAAACG
ACGGCCAGTCTTAAGCTCGGGCCCCAAATAATGATTTTATTTTGACTGATAGTGACCTGTTCGTTGCAAC
AAATTGATGAGCAATGCTTTTTTATAATGCCAACTTTGTACAAAAAAGCAGGCTCCGCCACCATGCAGGC
GCGCTATTCCGTCTCCAGTCCCAACTCGCTGGGAGTTGTGCCGTACATCAGCAGCGACCAAAGTTATTAC
CGAGCCGCCGCCGGAGGGGGGTACACCGGCATGCCAGCCCCCATGACCATGTACTCTCACGCGGCCCACG
ACCAGTACCCCGCCAGCATGGCGAGGGCATATGGGCCATACACTCCACAGCCGCAGCCTAAGGATATGGT
GAAACCCCCGTACAGCTACATTGCGCTCATCACAATGGCAATCCAGAACTCCCCGGACAAAAAGGTGACC
CTTAATGGTATTTATCAGTTCATCATGGAGCGCTTTCCCTTTTACAGAGACAACAAGCAAGGCTGGCAGA
ACAGCATCCGACATAATTTATCCCTGAACGAGTGCTTTGTCAAAGTTCCACGCGATGATAAGAAACCCGG
AAAAGGCAGCTACTGGACCCTCGACCCGGACTCGTATAATATGTTTGAGAACGGCAGCTTTTTGAGGCGA
CGACGGCGATTTAAAAAGAAGGACGCCATGAAGGACAAGGAGGACCGAGGTGTTAAAGAGGCGCCGTCCC
GCCAGGCGCAGCCGCAGGCCCGCGAGCAGGAGCAGTCGGTGCCTGGCTCTCAGCCCGTGCGCATTCAGGA
CATTAAAACCGAGAACGGCACGTCCACTCCTCCGCAGGCTGTTTCGCCCACGCTAAGCACCGTCCCGAAG
ATCGAGAGCCCCGACAGCAGCAGCAGCATGTCGAGCGGCAGCCCGCACAGCATCCCTTCCACCCGCTCCC
TCAGCCTGGATAGCGCTGGAGAGCAGCACCACCAGGCCCCCGCGCAGGGCTTCAGCGTGGACAACATCAT
GACCTCCCTCCGCGGATCGCCGCACAGCTCCGGAGAGCTCACCCCGTCTCTCGTGGCTCCCTCGCGGACA
GGTATAACACCCACGTTGTCCCTGAATTATTCTCCCAATCAGTCGTCCGTGTACAGCTCGCCCTGCAGCC
AGAACTCTATCTCGACTACCTCCAACGCCACCTATCACTGCAACATGCAGGCCATGAGCTTGTACGCGGG
CGGAGATCGCTCGGGCCACTTGGGGACCACCGCTACCACCGTGGACGAAACTCTGCCTGATTACTCGATC
ACGACCACCACGTCGTCGTTGAGCCACGGGAATCTGAGCTCGGCCCAGGAGGGCCACCATCCGCACCAAG
GGCGCCTCGCCTCATGGTACCTGAACCAGGCCGGAGACATTGGCCATCTAGGCGCGACGTACCCAGCGCA
GCAGCAGAACTTCCATTCGGTTCGAGAGATGTTCGAATCGCAGAGAATCGGTCTGAATAATTCGCCGGTA
AACGGGAATAACAGCTGTCAAATGTCGTTTCCCCCGAGCCAGCCCATTTACCGCACGTCGGGGGCTTTTG
TGTATGACTGCAGCAAATTTCACCCAGCTTTCTTGTACAAAGTTGGCATTATAAGAAAGCATTGCTTATC
AATTTGTTGCAACGAACAGGTCACTATCAGTCAAAATAAAATCATTATTTGCCATCCAGCTGATATCCCC
TATAGTGAGTCGTATTACATGGTCATAGCTGTTTCCTGGCAGCTCTGGCCCGTGTCTCAAAATCTCTGAT
GTTACATTGCACAAGATAAAAATATATCATCATGAACAATAAAACTGTCTGCTTACATAAACAGTAATAC
AAGGGGTGTTATGAGCCATATTCAACGGGAAACGTCGAGGCCGCGATTAAATTCCAACATGGATGCTGAT
TTATATGGGTATAAATGGGCTCGCGATAATGTCGGGCAATCAGGTGCGACAATCTATCGCTTGTATGGGA
AGCCCGATGCGCCAGAGTTGTTTCTGAAACATGGCAAAGGTAGCGTTGCCAATGATGTTACAGATGAGAT
GGTCAGACTAAACTGGCTGACGGAATTTATGCCTCTTCCGACCATCAAGCATTTTATCCGTACTCCTGAT
GATGCATGGTTACTCACCACTGCGATCCCCGGAAAAACAGCATTCCAGGTATTAGAAGAATATCCTGATT
CAGGTGAAAATATTGTTGATGCGCTGGCAGTGTTCCTGCGCCGGTTGCATTCGATTCCTGTTTGTAATTG
TCCTTTTAACAGCGATCGCGTATTTCGTCTCGCTCAGGCGCAATCACGAATGAATAACGGTTTGGTTGAT
GCGAGTGATTTTGATGACGAGCGTAATGGCTGGCCTGTTGAACAAGTCTGGAAAGAAATGCATAAACTTT
TGCCATTCTCACCGGATTCAGTCGTCACTCATGGTGATTTCTCACTTGATAACCTTATTTTTGACGAGGG
GAAATTAATAGGTTGTATTGATGTTGGACGAGTCGGAATCGCAGACCGATACCAGGATCTTGCCATCCTA
TGGAACTGCCTCGGTGAGTTTTCTCCTTCATTACAGAAACGGCTTTTTCAAAAATATGGTATTGATAATC
CTGATATGAATAAATTGCAGTTTCATTTGATGCTCGATGAGTTTTTCTAATCAGAATTGGTTAATTGGTT
GTAACACTGGCAGAGCATTACGCTGACTTGACGGGACGGCGCAAGCTCATGACCAAAATCCCTTAACGTG
AGTTACGCGTCGTTCCACTGAGCGTCAGACCCCGTAGAAAAGATCAAAGGATCTTCTTGAGATCCTTTTT
TTCTGCGCGTAATCTGCTGCTTGCAAACAAAAAAACCACCGCTACCAGCGGTGGTTTGTTTGCCGGATCA
AGAGCTACCAACTCTTTTTCCGAAGGTAACTGGCTTCAGCAGAGCGCAGATACCAAATACTGTTCTTCTA
GTGTAGCCGTAGTTAGGCCACCACTTCAAGAACTCTGTAGCACCGCCTACATACCTCGCTCTGCTAATCC
TGTTACCAGTGGCTGCTGCCAGTGGCGATAAGTCGTGTCTTACCGGGTTGGACTCAAGACGATAGTTACC
GGATAAGGCGCAGCGGTCGGGCTGAACGGGGGGTTCGTGCACACAGCCCAGCTTGGAGCGAACGACCTAC
ACCGAACTGAGATACCTACAGCGTGAGCTATGAGAAAGCGCCACGCTTCCCGAAGGGAGAAAGGCGGACA
GGTATCCGGTAAGCGGCAGGGTCGGAACAGGAGAGCGCACGAGGGAGCTTCCAGGGGGAAACGCCTGGTA
TCTTTATAGTCCTGTCGGGTTTCGCCACCTCTGACTTGAGCGTCGATTTTTGTGATGCTCGTCAGGGGGG
CGGAGCCTATGGAAAAACGCCAGCAACGCGGCCTTTTTACGGTTCCTGGCCTTTTGCTGGCCTTTTGCTC
ACATGTTCTTTCCTGCGTTATCCCCTGATTCTGTGGATAACCGTATTACCGCCTTTGAGTGAGCTGATAC
CGCTCGCCGCAGCCGAACGACCGAGCGCAGCGAGTCAGTGAGCGAGGAAGCGGAAGAGCGC
